>Addgene plasmid #234922 | pVTCL4 | addgene full sequence | sequence record 475768 | Addgene NGS Result
AATTCGAGCTCATTCGAGCTCCAGAACGATCTCAGTTAGGTCATGGGAAAGCTGATATTCATCCCTCTGA
GACTCTATATAATTAAATGCGTTTGGGGGATTAGCTAATTGAGAATCCATATAGAGAAATATGGCCGCGC
AGCGACGCCGGTTGAAGAATATGAACAAGGAATAAGATGAACAAGGAAGAAGATGAACAAGCAATAATTT
AATTAATTATTGTTAATAAGCATAAATTATGAAAATAATTTTGATGGTAATGAAAGTATTATAAATAATA
TTTAGGAGAAAATATTGTTAAGGAAATATCTGGTTATGTTTATTTGTTAAGGTATATGGGTTTTTATAGA
AACCCAGGAGCAGCTATGGTAAGAAACCCAGGACTCAAAAAATGCCTCTCAACTTCTCTCATATGTTGCG
GAGTCTGGAGTCCCATTTATACCATAGAAAGCATTGGGGGTATAGCATGGTAATTTCACATCGGACTCCA
TACCGCGGCCATCTATATAATATTACTGATGGCCGCGCGAAGTCCCGGTATGCCTTTTCAGCCGTTGGAT
CTGGAGCCGTACCTTTTTCGCGTTCCCATTTTGCCCCTGGAGTCCCGAGCTATTTACGACCCCCTGCCAC
CGAGTCCCCTTCGTGGAGCGCTCTTCGTCCAACACGTGTCCCAACTTTTGCGCATTTTTGACTACCTGTC
GCGCACTTGAATTAAAGTTGCCCTTTTATTTTCTTCCAATTATTTTGCGGCTGAGTAGTCTAGATAATTG
TGACAACTTAGTGAGCAAGTTGTAGGAGGACCCTATCCGTCTGGGAAAATAATTGGGTTTTCACGTGTAC
CAATGGGAAATAATATGTATAGCCTATTTAATTTAGAAAATTAAATAGTTTTAGTAATTCCTATATAATA
GCGTTTACTAGTCTGGGTAAAATTCGTGATCTGGATTTTAGTATGGATTTTGGTTTTAGGAATTAGAAAT
TTTATTGATAGAAGTATTTTACAAATACAAATACATACTAAGGGTTTCTTATATGCTCAACACATGAGCG
AAACCCTATAGGAACCCTAATTCCCTTATCTGGGAACTACTCACACATTATTATGGAGAAACTCGAGCTT
GTCGATCGACAGATCCCGGTCGGCATCTACTCGGTACCCTAGATTACTTGTACAGCTCGTCCATGCCGCC
GGTGGAGTGGCGGCCCTCGGCGCGTTCGTACTGTTCCACGATGGTGTAGTCCTCGTTGTGGGAGGTGATG
TCCAACTTGATGTTGACGTTGTAGGCGCCGGGCAGCTGCACGGGCTTCTTGGCCTTGTAGGTGGTCTTGA
CCTCAGCGTCGTAGTGGCCGCCGTCCTTCAGCTTCAGCCTCTGCTTGATCTCGCCCTTCAGGGCGCCGTC
CTCGGGGTACATCCGCTCGGAGGAGGCCTCCCAGCCCATGGTCTTCTTCTGCATTACGGGGCCGTCGGAG
GGGAAGTTGGTGCCGCGCAGCTTCACCTTGTAGATGAACTCGCCGTCCTGCAGGGAGGAGTCCTGGGTCA
CGGTCACCACGCCGCCGTCCTCGAAGTTCATCACGCGCTCCCACTTGAAGCCCTCGGGGAAGGACAGCTT
CAAGTAGTCGGGGATGTCGGCGGGGTGCTTCACGTAGGCCTTGGAGCCGTACATGAACTGAGGGGACAGG
ATGTCCCAGGCGAAGGGCAGGGGGCCACCCTTGGTCACCTTCAGCTTGGCGGTCTGGGTGCCCTCGTAGG
GGCGGCCCTCGCCCTCGCCCTCGATCTCGAACTCGTGGCCGTTCACGGAGCCCTCCATGTGCACCTTGAA
GCGCATGAACTCCTTGATGATGGCCATGTTATCCTCCTCGCCCTTGCTCACCATAGTTTGACGGTCCCAG
AAAACGAAAGAGACACAAACGAAAACGATGAAGAGCAGAGCAAGACGCTTTGGGCGCTTCAAGTAATAGG
AAGGGTTGCAGTACCTCCATTTGCTGCTGCTGCTACCCACTGATCTGCTCCCTCTCGCCATGGTACCCTG
TCCTCTCCAAATGAAATGAACTTCCTTATATAGAGGAAGGGTCTTGCGAAGGATAGTGGGATTGTGCGTC
ATCCCTTACGTCAGTGGAGATATCACATCAATCCACTTGCTTTGAAGACGTGGTTGGAACGTCTTCTTTT
TCCACGATGCTCCTCGTGGGTGGGGGTCCATCTTTGGGACCACTGTCGGCAGAGGCATCTTCAACGATGG
CCTTTCCTTTATCGCAATGATGGCATTTGTAGGAGCCACCTTCCTTTTCCACTATCTTCACAATAAAGTG
ACAGATAGCTGGGCAATGGAATCCGAGGAGGTTTCCGGATATTACCCTTTGTTGAAAAGTCTCAATTGCC
CTTTGGTCTTCTGAGACTGTATCGATCTGGATTTTAGTACTGGATTTTGGTTTTAGGAATTAGAAATTTT
ATTGATAGAAGTATTTTACAAATACAAATACATACTAAGGGTTTCTTATATGCTCAACACATGAGCGAAA
CCCTATAGGAACCCTAATTCCCTTATCTGGGAACTACTCACACATTATTATGGAGAAACTCGAGCTTACT
TGTACAGCTCGTCCATGCCGAGAGTGATCCCGGCGGCGGTCACGAACTCCAGCAGGACCATGTGATCGCG
CTTCTCGTTGGGGTCTTTGCTCAGGGCGGACTGGGTGCTCAGGTAGTGGTTGTCGGGCAGCAGCACGGGG
CCGTCGCCGATGGGGGTGTTCTGCTGGTAGTGGTCGGCGAGCTGCACGCTGCCGTCCTCGATGTTGTGGC
GGATCTTGAAGTTCACCTTGATGCCGTTCTTCTGCTTGTCGGCCATGATATAGACGTTGTGGCTGTTGTA
GTTGTACTCCAGCTTGTGCCCCAGGATGTTGCCGTCCTCCTTGAAGTCGATGCCCTTCAGCTCGATGCGG
TTCACCAGGGTGTCGCCCTCGAACTTCACCTCGGCGCGGGTCTTGTAGTTGCCGTCGTCCTTGAAGAAGA
TGGTGCGCTCCTGGACGTAGCCTTCGGGCATGGCGGACTTGAAGAAGTCGTGCTGCTTCATGTGGTCGGG
GTAGCGGCTGAAGCACTGCACGCCGTAGGTCAGGGTGGTCACGAGGGTGGGCCAGGGCACGGGCAGCTTG
CCGGTGGTGCAGATGAACTTCAGGGTCAGCTTGCCGTAGGTGGCATCGCCCTCGCCCTCGCCGGACACGC
TGAACTTGTGGCCGTTTACGTCGCCGTCCAGCTCGACCAGGATGGGCACCACCCCGGTGAACAGCTCCTC
GCCCTTGCTCACCATGAGACCTACGGTCTCGGATCTCATTGCCCCCCGGATCTGCGAAAGCTCGAGAGAG
ATAGATTTGTAGAGAGAGACTGGTGATTTCAGCGTGTCCTCTCCAAATGAAATGAACTTCCTTATATAGA
GGAAGGGTCTTGCGAAGGATAGTGGGATTGTGCGTCATCCCTTACGTCAGTGGAGATATCACATCAATCC
ACTTGCTTTGAAGACGTGGTTGGAACGTCTTCTTTTTCCACGATGCTCCTCGTGGGTGGGGGTCCATCTT
TGGGACCACTGTCGGCAGAGGCATCTTGAACGATAGCCTTTCCTTTATCGCAATGATGGCATTTGTAGGT
GCCACCTTCCTTTTCTACTGTCCTTTTGATGAAGTGACAGATAGCTGGGCAATGGAATCCGAGGAGGTTT
CCCGATATTACCCTTTGTTGAAAAGTCTCAATAGCCCTTTGGTCTTCTGAGACTGTATCTTTGATATTCT
TGGAGTAGACGAGAGTGTCGTGCTCCACCATGTTCACATCAATCCACTTGCTTTGAAGACGTGGTTGGAA
CGTCTTCTTTTTCCACGATGCTCCTCGTGGGTGGGGGTCCATCTTTGGGACCACTGTCGGCAGAGGCATC
TTGAACGATAGCCTTTCCTTTATCGCAATGATGGCATTTGTAGGTGCCACCTTCCTTTTCTACTGTCCTT
TTGATGAAGTGACAGATAGCTGGGCAATGGAATCCGAGGAGGTTTCCCGATATTACCCTTTGTTGAAAAG
TCTCAATAGCCCTTTGGTCTTCTGAGACTGTATCTTTGATATTCTTGGAGTAGACGAGAGTGTCGTGCTC
CACCATGTTGGCAAGCTGCTCTAGCTCACGTTGACGGAAACTGCAGAACGATCTCAGTTAGGTCATGGGA
AAGCTGATATTCATCCCTCTGAGACTCTATATAATTAAATGCGTTTGGGGGATTAGCTAATTGAGAATCC
ATATAGAGAAATATGGCCGCGCAGCGACGCCGGTTGAAGAATATGAACAAGGAATAAGATGAACAAGGAA
GAAGATGAACAAGCAATAATTTAATTAATTATTGTTAATAAGCATAAATTATGAAAATAATTTTGATGGT
AATGAAAGTATTATAAATAATATTTAGGAGAAAATATTGTTAAGGAAATATCTGGTTATGTTTATTTGTT
AAGGTATATGGGTTTTTATAGAAACCCAGGAGCAGCTATGGTAAGAAACCCAGGACTCAAAAAATGCCTC
TCAACTTCTCTCATATGTTGCGGAGTCTGGAGTCCCATTTATACCATAGAAAGCATTGGGGGTATAGCAT
GGTAATTTCACATCGGACTCCATACCGCGGCCATCTATATAATATTACTGATGGCCGCGCGAAGTCCCGG
TATGCCTTTTCAGCCGTTGGATCTGGAGCCGTACCTTTTTCGCGTTCCCATTTTGCCCCTGGAGTCCCGA
GCTATTTACGACCCCCTGCCACCGAGTCCCCTTCGTGGAGCGCTCTTCGTCCAACACGTGTCCCAACTTT
TGCGCATTTTTGACTACCTGTCGCGCACTTGAATTAAAGTTGCCCTTTTATTTTCTTCCAATTATTTTGC
GGCTGAGTAGTCTAGTGGATCCCCCGGAGCTCCACTTGGGATAGGTTAAGAAAATATGTCTGGCTTGTAA
ACGAAAAGAATCGGGGTTTCTAGGCATTTTTTAAATAGTGACCCAGGACTCAAAAACTAGCTCTCAACTT
CTCTCATATGTTGTGGAGTCTGGAGTCCTTTATATATGTTTACGCTATAGAAGGCATTTGGGGACTCTCC
CGGGCCCACCATAGGACTCCATACCGCGGCCATCTATATAATATTACTGATGGCCGCGCGGATTTTGGAG
CCCCCTTTTGTCGTTAGCGCGACCTTTAATTCAAATTAAAGGTTGCTTTTTTCTATCGTCCGATCATTTT
GCGCCTGACTAGCCTAGATATTAGCAACAACTTCGCGGCTAAGTTGTTGACCGTCAAGTATAAATTAATG
GGCTTATGGCCTAATGGGTATAGAGCAAAATGGCATGCCTGCAGACTAGTGCTTTACTCTGATCCGCAGA
TATTTCATCAGGAAAGAGCTTTGCAAGTTCCTTCATTGTAGCATCAATAATTTCTGAGTCACTACATGCA
ATCCATTCTTCTGCTGGGGCAAAAACTAACTCCAACATGGATTGGTTTGGATTGTAATATTCCTTACATG
TTACAGACATGTCAGCATAAACACTTAAAAGCGGGCTTCTGCTAAAGAGTAGATGATCATAGGTGTTCTT
CAATTTCCTATCAAACCAGATGTGAACGTTGATAACTGGAACTCCAACTAATTTCTCTAATTTCTTGAAG
TATGAAATCTCTCTCCAGTCTTCAGGCACTAGTGAATTCGCTAGCGTTAACTGGCCATAATCCTGTGTAT
GCAACGTTGAAAATTCGGATCTATTTTTACGATTCGATCATGAATTAATAAAATTTAAATTTTATTGAAT
GATTTTCTAGTACATAACTGACATACGACTTATCAGTTGCGAAACGAACAGCTCTAATTACATTGTTAAG
TGAAATTACGCCTAATTCGTCTAAGTACAACATAACCAACTGTTTAAACCTAATTAAATAAGTCGACCCA
GAAGCTGTCAGAGATGTCGTCCAGACTTGGAAGTTCAGGTAAGCTTTGTGGAGATGCAACGCTCTCCGTA
AGTTGTGGTTGAATCGGATCTGGACGTGGTATATACGCGTCCTGGTGTATAGCAGATCCTCTACTCCGTA
TATCTTGAAATATAGGGGATTTATTATCTCCCAGATATACACGCCATTCTCTGCCTGACGTGCAGTGATG
ATTTCCCCTGTGCGTGAATCCATGACCGGTGCAGCCTATGTGGAAGTATATGGTGCACCCACAGTTTAGA
TCAATGCGTCGTCGTCTAATCGCCCTCCTCTTGGCTTGCCTGTGTGCCTTCTTGATAGAGGGGGGCGTCG
AGAGTGATGAAGATAACATTCTTGAGAGTCCAATGTTTGAGCGACGCATTTTCCGCTTTATCCAGGAAAT
CTTTATAGCTGGATCCCTCGCCTGGATTGCAAAGCACGATTGAAGGGATCCCTCCTTTAATTTGAACTGG
TTTCCCGTACTTGCAATTTGACTGCCAGTCTTTTTGGGCCCCAAGAAGCTCTTTCCAATGCTTTAGCTTT
AGGTATTGCGGTGCTACGTCATCAATGACGTTATAGGCAACATTATTCGAGTACACTCGATTATTGAAGT
CCAGGTGTCCACTGAGGTAATTATGTGGGCCTAAAGCACGAGCCCACATCGTCTTGCCCGTTCTAGAATC
ACCTTCCACTATGAGACTAACTGGTCTTACAGGCCGCGCAGCGGGACCCATTCCAAAATAATCATCCGCC
CATTCTTGCATCTGTTCAGGAACGTTAGTGAAAGAGGAAAGTGGAAATGGAGGGACCCATTGTTCAGGCG
CCTTTTTGAAAAGGCGTTCCAAGTTCGCTGTAATGTTATGGTAACTCACGATGAACGCCCTTGGATCTCC
GGCCCGGATAATTGCAAGAGCTTCCGCCAAACTAGGTGCATTGATGGCGTTATAATAGACGTCGTCTTTA
TTCTTCTTTGTACCCCCAGGCACTTTGAACTGTCCGGATTCACAACAATCGCCGTCTTTGGTGATGTAAT
TCTTGACGGCGTTGGCGTCTTTGGCTGCTTGTATGTTTGGGTGAAAATTGGTCGACCTTCTGGGGTGAGT
AAGGTCGAAAAATCTCTTATTCTTGATGTTGGACTTTCCAGAGAGTTGGATGAGACAGTGAAGGTGTGGG
AATCCGTCCGAGTGCTCCTCTCTGGCAACTCGAATATATGTTGGTTTGACGACTGACCATGATAAGGTTT
GAAGCATTTGAAGAGCTTCATTTTTTGGGATATCGCACTTGGGATAGGTTAAGAAAATATGTCTGGCTTG
TAAACGAAAAGAATCGGGGTTTCTAGGCATTTTTTAAATAGTGACCCAGGACTCAAAAACTAGCTCTCAA
CTTCTCTCATATGTTGTGGAGTCTGGAGTCCTTTATATATGTTTACGCTATAGAAGGCATTTGGGGACTC
TCCCGGGCCCACCATAGGACTCCATACCGCGGCCATCTATATAATATTACTGATGGCCGCGCGGATTTTG
GAGCCCCCTTTTGTCGTTAGCGCGACCTTTAATTCAAATTAAAGGTTGCTTTTTTCTATCGTCCAATCAT
TTTGCGCCTGACTAGCCTAGATATTAGCAACAACTTCGCGACTAAGTTGTTGACCGTCAAGTATAAATTA
ATGGGCTTATGGCCCAATGGGTATAGAGCAAAATGCCCAAGCGTGATGCCCCGTGGCGCTTATTAGCGGG
TACGTCTAAGGTAAGTCGAAATGCCAACTACTCTCCCTTGAGAGTATTGGGCCCTAAAGTTAATAAGGGA
CCTCGAGGGGGGGCCCGGTACCCGGGGATCCTCTAGAGTCGACCTGCAGGCATGCAAGCTTGGCACTGGC
CGTCGTTTTACAACGTCGTGACTGGGAAAACCCTGGCGTTACCCAACTTAATCGCCTTGCAGCACATCCC
CCTTTCGCCAGCTGGCGTAATAGCGAAGAGGCCCGCACCGATCGCCCTTCCCAACAGTTGCGCAGCCTGA
ATGGCGAATGCTAGAGCAGCTTGAGCTTGGATCAGATTGTCGTTTCCCGCCTTCAGTTTAAACTATCAGT
GTTTGACAGGATATATTGGCGGGTAAACCTAAGAGAAAAGAGCGTTTATTAGAATAATCGGATATTTAAA
AGGGCGTGAAAAGGTTTATCCGTTCGTCCATTTGTATGTGCATGCCAACCACAGGGTTCCCCTCGGGATC
AAAGTACTTTGATCCAACCCCTCCGCTGCTATAGTGCAGTCGGCTTCTGACGTTCAGTGCAGCCGTCTTC
TGAAAACGACATGTCGCACAAGTCCTAAGTTACGCGACAGGCTGCCGCCCTGCCCTTTTCCTGGCGTTTT
CTTGTCGCGTGTTTTAGTCGCATAAAGTAGAATACTTGCGACTAGAACCGGAGACATTACGCCATGAACA
AGAGCGCCGCCGCTGGCCTGCTGGGCTATGCCCGCGTCAGCACCGACGACCAGGACTTGACCAACCAACG
GGCCGAACTGCACGCGGCCGGCTGCACCAAGCTGTTTTCCGAGAAGATCACCGGCACCAGGCGCGACCGC
CCGGAGCTGGCCAGGATGCTTGACCACCTACGCCCTGGCGACGTTGTGACAGTGACCAGGCTAGACCGCC
TGGCCCGCAGCACCCGCGACCTACTGGACATTGCCGAGCGCATCCAGGAGGCCGGCGCGGGCCTGCGTAG
CCTGGCAGAGCCGTGGGCCGACACCACCACGCCGGCCGGCCGCATGGTGTTGACCGTGTTCGCCGGCATT
GCCGAGTTCGAGCGTTCCCTAATCATCGACCGCACCCGGAGCGGGCGCGAGGCCGCCAAGGCCCGAGGCG
TGAAGTTTGGCCCCCGCCCTACCCTCACCCCGGCACAGATCGCGCACGCCCGCGAGCTGATCGACCAGGA
AGGCCGCACCGTGAAAGAGGCGGCTGCACTGCTTGGCGTGCATCGCTCGACCCTGTACCGCGCACTTGAG
CGCAGCGAGGAAGTGACGCCCACCGAGGCCAGGCGGCGCGGTGCCTTCCGTGAGGACGCATTGACCGAGG
CCGACGCCCTGGCGGCCGCCGAGAATGAACGCCAAGAGGAACAAGCATGAAACCGCACCAGGACGGCCAG
GACGAACCGTTTTTCATTACCGAAGAGATCGAGGCGGAGATGATCGCGGCCGGGTACGTGTTCGAGCCGC
CCGCGCACGTCTCAACCGTGCGGCTGCATGAAATCCTGGCCGGTTTGTCTGATGCCAAGCTGGCGGCCTG
GCCGGCCAGCTTGGCCGCTGAAGAAACCGAGCGCCGCCGTCTAAAAAGGTGATGTGTATTTGAGTAAAAC
AGCTTGCGTCATGCGGTCGCTGCGTATATGATGCGATGAGTAAATAAACAAATACGCAAGGGGAACGCAT
GAAGGTTATCGCTGTACTTAACCAGAAAGGCGGGTCAGGCAAGACGACCATCGCAACCCATCTAGCCCGC
GCCCTGCAACTCGCCGGGGCCGATGTTCTGTTAGTCGATTCCGATCCCCAGGGCAGTGCCCGCGATTGGG
CGGCCGTGCGGGAAGATCAACCGCTAACCGTTGTCGGCATCGACCGCCCGACGATTGACCGCGACGTGAA
GGCCATCGGCCGGCGCGACTTCGTAGTGATCGACGGAGCGCCCCAGGCGGCGGACTTGGCTGTGTCCGCG
ATCAAGGCAGCCGACTTCGTGCTGATTCCGGTGCAGCCAAGCCCTTACGACATATGGGCCACCGCCGACC
TGGTGGAGCTGGTTAAGCAGCGCATTGAGGTCACGGATGGAAGGCTACAAGCGGCCTTTGTCGTGTCGCG
GGCGATCAAAGGCACGCGCATCGGCGGTGAGGTTGCCGAGGCGCTGGCCGGGTACGAGCTGCCCATTCTT
GAGTCCCGTATCACGCAGCGCGTGAGCTACCCAGGCACTGCCGCCGCCGGCACAACCGTTCTTGAATCAG
AACCCGAGGGCGACGCTGCCCGCGAGGTCCAGGCGCTGGCCGCTGAAATTAAATCAAAACTCATTTGAGT
TAATGAGGTAAAGAGAAAATGAGCAAAAGCACAAACACGCTAAGTGCCGGCCGTCCGAGCGCACGCAGCA
GCAAGGCTGCAACGTTGGCCAGCCTGGCAGACACGCCAGCCATGAAGCGGGTCAACTTTCAGTTGCCGGC
GGAGGATCACACCAAGCTGAAGATGTACGCGGTACGCCAAGGCAAGACCATTACCGAGCTGCTATCTGAA
TACATCGCGCAGCTACCAGAGTAAATGAGCAAATGAATAAATGAGTAGATGAATTTTAGCGGCTAAAGGA
GGCGGCATGGAAAATCAAGAACAACCAGGCACCGACGCCGTGGAATGCCCCATGTGTGGAGGAACGGGCG
GTTGGCCAGGCGTAAGCGGCTGGGTTGCCTGCCGGCCCTGCAATGGCACTGGAACCCCCAAGCCCGAGGA
ATCGGCGTGAGCGGTCGCAAACCATCCGGCCCGGTACAAATCGGCGCGGCGCTGGGTGATGACCTGGTGG
AGAAGTTGAAGGCCGCGCAGGCCGCCCAGCGGCAACGCATCGAGGCAGAAGCACGCCCCGGTGAATCGTG
GCAAGCGGCCGCTGATCGAATCCGCAAAGAATCCCGGCAACCGCCGGCAGCCGGTGCGCCGTCGATTAGG
AAGCCGCCCAAGGGCGACGAGCAACCAGATTTTTTCGTTCCGATGCTCTATGACGTGGGCACCCGCGATA
GTCGCAGCATCATGGACGTGGCCGTTTTCCGTCTGTCGAAGCGTGACCGACGAGCTGGCGAGGTGATCCG
CTACGAGCTTCCAGACGGGCACGTAGAGGTTTCCGCAGGGCCGGCCGGCATGGCCAGTGTGTGGGATTAC
GACCTGGTACTGATGGCGGTTTCCCATCTAACCGAATCCATGAACCGATACCGGGAAGGGAAGGGAGACA
AGCCCGGCCGCGTGTTCCGTCCACACGTTGCGGACGTACTCAAGTTCTGCCGGCGAGCCGATGGCGGAAA
GCAGAAAGACGACCTGGTAGAAACCTGCATTCGGTTAAACACCACGCACGTTGCCATGCAGCGTACGAAG
AAGGCCAAGAACGGCCGCCTGGTGACGGTATCCGAGGGTGAAGCCTTGATTAGCCGCTACAAGATCGTAA
AGAGCGAAACCGGGCGGCCGGAGTACATCGAGATCGAGCTAGCTGATTGGATGTACCGCGAGATCACAGA
AGGCAAGAACCCGGACGTGCTGACGGTTCACCCCGATTACTTTTTGATCGATCCCGGCATCGGCCGTTTT
CTCTACCGCCTGGCACGCCGCGCCGCAGGCAAGGCAGAAGCCAGATGGTTGTTCAAGACGATCTACGAAC
GCAGTGGCAGCGCCGGAGAGTTCAAGAAGTTCTGTTTCACCGTGCGCAAGCTGATCGGGTCAAATGACCT
GCCGGAGTACGATTTGAAGGAGGAGGCGGGGCAGGCTGGCCCGATCCTAGTCATGCGCTACCGCAACCTG
ATCGAGGGCGAAGCATCCGCCGGTTCCTAATGTACGGAGCAGATGCTAGGGCAAATTGCCCTAGCAGGGG
AAAAAGGTCGAAAAGGTGTCTTTCCTGTGGATAGCACGTACATTGGGAACCCAAAGCCGTACATTGGGAA
CCGGAACCCGTACATTGGGAACCCAAAGCCGTACATTGGGAACCGGTCACACATGTAAGTGACTGATATA
AAAGAGAAAAAAGGCGATTTTTCCGCCTAAAACTCTTTAAAACTTATTAAAACTCTTAAAACCCGCCTGG
CCTGTGCATAACTGTCTGGCCAGCGCACAGCCGAAGAGCTGCAAAAAGCGCCTACCCTTCGGTCGCTGCG
CTCCCTACGCCCCGCCGCTTCGCGTCGGCCTATCGCGGCCGCTGGCCGCTCAAAAATGGCTGGCCTACGG
CCAGGCAATCTACCAGGGCGCGGACAAGCCGCGCCGTCGCCACTCGACCGCCGGCGCCCACATCAAGGCA
CCCTGCCTCGCGCGTTTCGGTGATGACGGTGAAAACCTCTGACACATGCAGCTCCCGGAGACGGTCACAG
CTTGTCTGTAAGCGGATGCCGGGAGCAGACAAGCCCGTCAGGGCGCGTCAGCGGGTGTTGGCGGGTGTCG
GGGCGCAGCCATGACCCAGTCACGTAGCGATAGCGGAGTGTATACTGGCTTAACTATGCGGCATCAGAGC
AGATTGTACTGAGAGTGCACCATATGCGGTGTGAAATACCGCACAGATGCGTAAGGAGAAAATACCGCAT
CAGGCGCTCTTCCGCTTCCTCGCTCACTGACTCGCTGCGCTCGGTCGTTCGGCTGCGGCGAGCGGTATCA
GCTCACTCAAAGGCGGTAATACGGTTATCCACAGAATCAGGGGATAACGCAGGAAAGAACATGTGAGCAA
AAGGCCAGCAAAAGGCCAGGAACCGTAAAAAGGCCGCGTTGCTGGCGTTTTTCCATAGGCTCCGCCCCCC
TGACGAGCATCACAAAAATCGACGCTCAAGTCAGAGGTGGCGAAACCCGACAGGACTATAAAGATACCAG
GCGTTTCCCCCTGGAAGCTCCCTCGTGCGCTCTCCTGTTCCGACCCTGCCGCTTACCGGATACCTGTCCG
CCTTTCTCCCTTCGGGAAGCGTGGCGCTTTCTCATAGCTCACGCTGTAGGTATCTCAGTTCGGTGTAGGT
CGTTCGCTCCAAGCTGGGCTGTGTGCACGAACCCCCCGTTCAGCCCGACCGCTGCGCCTTATCCGGTAAC
TATCGTCTTGAGTCCAACCCGGTAAGACACGACTTATCGCCACTGGCAGCAGCCACTGGTAACAGGATTA
GCAGAGCGAGGTATGTAGGCGGTGCTACAGAGTTCTTGAAGTGGTGGCCTAACTACGGCTACACTAGAAG
GACAGTATTTGGTATCTGCGCTCTGCTGAAGCCAGTTACCTTCGGAAAAAGAGTTGGTAGCTCTTGATCC
GGCAAACAAACCACCGCTGGTAGCGGTGGTTTTTTTGTTTGCAAGCAGCAGATTACGCGCAGAAAAAAAG
GATCTCAAGAAGATCCTTTGATCTTTTCTACGGGGTCTGACGCTCAGTGGAACGAAAACTCACGTTAAGG
GATTTTGGTCATGCATTCTAGGTACTAAAACAATTCATCCAGTAAAATATAATATTTTATTTTCTCCCAA
TCAGGCTTGATCCCCAGTAAGTCAAAAAATAGCTCGACATACTGTTCTTCCCCGATATCCTCCCTGATCG
ACCGGACGCAGAAGGCAATGTCATACCACTTGTCCGCCCTGCCGCTTCTCCCAAGATCAATAAAGCCACT
TACTTTGCCATCTTTCACAAAGATGTTGCTGTCTCCCAGGTCGCCGTGGGAAAAGACAAGTTCCTCTTCG
GGCTTTTCCGTCTTTAAAAAATCATACAGCTCGCGCGGATCTTTAAATGGAGTGTCTTCTTCCCAGTTTT
CGCAATCCACATCGGCCAGATCGTTATTCAGTAAGTAATCCAATTCGGCTAAGCGGCTGTCTAAGCTATT
CGTATAGGGACAATCCGATATGTCGATGGAGTGAAAGAGCCTGATGCACTCCGCATACAGCTCGATAATC
TTTTCAGGGCTTTGTTCATCTTCATACTCTTCCGAGCAAAGGACGCCATCGGCCTCACTCATGAGCAGAT
TGCTCCAGCCATCATGCCGTTCAAAGTGCAGGACCTTTGGAACAGGCAGCTTTCCTTCCAGCCATAGCAT
CATGTCCTTTTCCCGTTCCACATCATAGGTGGTCCCTTTATACCGGCTGTCCGTCATTTTTAAATATAGG
TTTTCATTTTCTCCCACCAGCTTATATACCTTAGCAGGAGACATTCCTTCCGTATCTTTTACGCAGCGGT
ATTTTTCGATCAGTTTTTTCAATTCCGGTGATATTCTCATTTTAGCCATTTATTATTTCCTTCCTCTTTT
CTACAGTATTTAAAGATACCCCAAGAAGCTAATTATAACAAGACGAACTCCAATTCACTGTTCCTTGCAT
TCTAAAACCTTAAATACCAGAAAACAGCTTTTTCAAAGTTGTTTTCAAAGTTGGCGTATAACATAGTATC
GACGGAGCCGATTTTGAAACCGCGGTGATCACAGGCAGCAACGCTCTGTCATCGTTACAATCAACATGCT
ACCCTCCGCGAGATCATCCGTGTTTCAAACCCGGCAGCTTAGTTGCCGTTCTTCCGAATAGCATCGGTAA
CATGAGCAAAGTCTGCCGCCTTACAACGGCTCTCCCGCTGACGCCGTCCCGGACTGATGGGCTGCCTGTA
TCGAGTGGTGATTTTGTGCCGAGCTGCCGGTCGGGGAGCTGTTGGCTGGCTGGTGGCAGGATATATTGTG
GTGTAAACAAATTGACGCTTAGACAACTTAATAACACATTGCGGACGTTTTTAATGTACTGAATTAACGC
CGAATTAATTCGGGGATAGCCCTTTGGTCTTCTGAGACTGTATCTTTGATATTCTTGGAGTAGACGAGAG
TGTCGTGCTCCACCATGTTGGCAAGCTGCTCTAGCCAATACGCAAACCGCCTCTCCCCGCGCGTTGGCCG
ATTCATTAATGCAGCTGGCACGACAGGTTTCCCGACTGGAAAGCGGGCAGTGAGCGCAACGCAATTAATG
TGAGTTAGCTCACTCATTAGGCACCCCAGGCTTTACACTTTATGCTTCCGGCTCGTATGTTGTGTGGAAT
TGTGAGCGGATAACAATTTCACACAGGAAACAGCTATGACATGATTACG
Features (pLannotate 1.2.2; 31 found; start..end, strand, type, name):
     19..120     -  CDS            MVP_ABMVW (fragment): Experimental evidence at protein level: Swiss-Prot protein existence level 1. Transports viral genome to neighboring plant cells directly through plasmosdesmata, without any budding. The movement protein allows efficient cell to cell propagation, by bypassing the host cell wall barrier. Begomovirus genome is shuttled out of nucleus by Nuclear shuttle protein (NSP) and the movement protein transports the DNA-NSP complex to cell plasmodesmata and facilitates further movement across the cell wall. From Abutilon mosaic virus (isolate West India) (AbMV).
    938..1111    -  polyA_signal   CaMV poly(A) signal: cauliflower mosaic virus polyadenylation signal
   1167..1874    -  CDS            mCherry: mCherry is a basic (constitutively fluorescent) red fluorescent protein published in 2004, derived from Discosoma sp.. It is reported to be a very rapidly-maturing monomer with low acid sensitivity.
   1881..2021    -  CDS            MNS1 (fragment): MNS1_ARATH - Also known as MANIB. Experimental evidence at protein level: Swiss-Prot protein existence level 1. Class I alpha-mannosidase essential for early N-glycan processing. Progressively trims alpha-1,2-linked mannose residues. Produces Man(5)GlcNAc(2) from Man(8)GlcNAc(2), but only Man(6)GlcNAc(2) from Man(9)GlcNAc(2). Has difficulty acting on the terminal mannose of the b-branch. Involved in root development and cell wall biosynthesis. From Arabidopsis thaliana (Mouse-ear cress).
   2029..2374    -  promoter       CaMV 35S promoter: strong constitutive promoter from cauliflower mosaic virus
   2404..2578    -  polyA_signal   CaMV poly(A) signal: cauliflower mosaic virus polyadenylation signal
   2586..3305    -  CDS            EGFP: the original enhanced GFP (Yang et al., 1996) mammalian codon-optimized
   3389..4065    -  promoter       CaMV 35S promoter (enhanced): cauliflower mosaic virus 35S promoter with a duplicated enhancer region
   4114..4272    -  CDS            MVP_ABMVW (fragment): Experimental evidence at protein level: Swiss-Prot protein existence level 1. Transports viral genome to neighboring plant cells directly through plasmosdesmata, without any budding. The movement protein allows efficient cell to cell propagation, by bypassing the host cell wall barrier. Begomovirus genome is shuttled out of nucleus by Nuclear shuttle protein (NSP) and the movement protein transports the DNA-NSP complex to cell plasmodesmata and facilitates further movement across the cell wall. From Abutilon mosaic virus (isolate West India) (AbMV).
   5349..5702    -  CDS            PDS (fragment): PDS_SOLLC - Experimental evidence at protein level: Swiss-Prot protein existence level 1. Converts phytoene into zeta-carotene via the intermediary of phytofluene by the symmetrical introduction of two double bonds at the C-11 and C-11' positions of phytoene with a concomitant isomerization of two neighboring double bonds at the C9 and C9' positions from trans to cis. From Solanum lycopersicum (Tomato) (Lycopersicon esculentum).
   5696..5785    +  CDS            CAPSD_ABMVW (fragment): Experimental evidence at protein level: Swiss-Prot protein existence level 1. Encapsidates the viral DNA into characteristic twinned ('geminate') particles. Binds the genomic viral ssDNA and shuttles it into and out of the cell nucleus. The CP of bipartite geminiviruses is not required for cell-to-cell or systemic movement. From Abutilon mosaic virus (isolate West India) (AbMV).
   5788..6183    -  CDS            REN_TGMVY: Experimental evidence at protein level: Swiss-Prot protein existence level 1. Increases viral DNA accumulation. Enhances infectivity and symptom expression (By similarity). From Tomato golden mosaic virus (strain Yellow vein) (TGMV).
   6261..7310    -  CDS            REP_BGYMJ: Experimental evidence at protein level: Swiss-Prot protein existence level 1. Essential for the replication of viral ssDNA. The closed circular ssDNA genome is first converted to a superhelical dsDNA. Rep binds a specific region at the genome origin of replication. It introduces an endonucleolytic nick within the conserved sequence 5'- TAATATTAC-3' in the intergenic region of the genome present in all geminiviruses, thereby initiating the rolling circle replication (RCR). Following cleavage, binds covalently to the 5'-phosphate of DNA as a tyrosyl ester. The cleavage gives rise to a free 3'-OH
   7663..7767    +  CDS            CAPSD_ABMVW (fragment): Experimental evidence at protein level: Swiss-Prot protein existence level 1. Encapsidates the viral DNA into characteristic twinned ('geminate') particles. Binds the genomic viral ssDNA and shuttles it into and out of the cell nucleus. The CP of bipartite geminiviruses is not required for cell-to-cell or systemic movement. From Abutilon mosaic virus (isolate West India) (AbMV).
   7786..7831    +  misc_feature   MCS (fragment): pUC18/19 multiple cloning site
   7834..7988    +  CDS            lacZα (fragment): LacZα fragment of β-galactosidase; lacZ fragment
   8054..8078    +  misc_feature   RB T-DNA repeat: right border repeat from nopaline C58 T-DNA
   8418..8819    +  CDS            Y4CG_SINFN (fragment): Protein inferred from homology: Swiss-Prot protein existence level 3. From Sinorhizobium fredii (strain NBRC 101917 / NGR234).
   9379..10008   +  CDS            pVS1 StaA: stability protein from the Pseudomonas plasmid pVS1 (Heeb et al., 2000)
  10437..11510   +  CDS            pVS1 RepA: replication protein from the Pseudomonas plasmid pVS1 (Heeb et al., 2000)
  11576..11770   +  rep_origin     pVS1 oriV: origin of replication for the Pseudomonas plasmid pVS1 (Heeb et al., 2000)
  11973..12012   +  CDS            rop (fragment): Rop protein, which maintains plasmids at low copy number; rop
  12114..12254   +  misc_feature   bom: basis of mobility region from pBR322
  12440..13028   -  rep_origin     ori: high-copy-number ColE1/pMB1/pBR322/pUC origin of replication
  13115..13909   -  CDS            KanR: aminoglycoside phosphotransferase; aphA-3; confers resistance to kanamycin
  14334..14358   +  misc_feature   LB T-DNA repeat: left border repeat from nopaline C58 T-DNA
  14436..14509   -  promoter       CaMV 35S promoter (enhanced) (fragment): cauliflower mosaic virus 35S promoter with a duplicated enhancer region
  14525..14613   +  CDS            lacI (fragment): lac repressor; lacI; The lac repressor binds to the lac operator to inhibit transcription in E. coli. This inhibition can be relieved by adding lactose or isopropyl-β-D-thiogalactopyranoside (IPTG).
  14626..14647   +  protein_bind   CAP binding site: CAP binding activates transcription in the presence of cAMP. E. coli catabolite activator protein
  14662..14692   +  promoter       lac promoter: promoter for the E. coli lac operon
  14696..14718   +  protein_bind   lac operator (fragment): The lac repressor binds to the lac operator to inhibit transcription in E. coli. This inhibition can be relieved by adding lactose or isopropyl-β-D-thiogalactopyranoside (IPTG). lac repressor encoded by lacI
