[The description below was written by a language model from this plasmid's Addgene catalogue record and pLannotate feature annotations shown in this document.]
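Description:
pVTCL4 is an empty-backbone plant expression vector of about 14.7 kb, built on pJRT.Agro.CLCrVA.008, an Agrobacterium binary plasmid carrying begomovirus (geminivirus) sequences. The backbone is of the pCAMBIA type. A ColE1/pMB1 origin with the bom region supports high-copy propagation in E. coli. The pVS1 oriV, RepA and StaA functions provide replication and stable maintenance in Agrobacterium, and an aphA-3 KanR gene gives kanamycin selection. Nopaline-type left and right T-DNA border repeats delimit the region transferred to plant cells, and remnants of a pUC lac promoter/lacZα/MCS region lie near the borders.

Within the T-DNA, the annotation detects geminiviral genes. These include apparently full-length Rep and REn reading frames, which drive and enhance rolling-circle replication of viral DNA, plus fragments matching coat protein and movement protein. The matches are to related begomoviruses, so they are homology-based assignments. The movement protein fragments flank two reporter cassettes. In the first, an enhanced (duplicated-enhancer) CaMV 35S promoter drives EGFP with a CaMV poly(A) signal; this serves as the tag for a protein of interest, although the record does not state the cloning site or fusion orientation. In the second, a standard CaMV 35S promoter drives mCherry fused to an N-terminal fragment of the Arabidopsis α-mannosidase MNS1, which supplies the Golgi-targeting signal, again with a CaMV terminator.

A fragment resembling phytoene desaturase also lies beside the coat protein remnant, a feature typical of silencing vectors, but its role is not explained in the record. The vector is intended as an all-in-one tool for subcellular co-localization studies in plants, comparing an EGFP-tagged protein with the built-in red Golgi marker.
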