Addgene plasmid #234922: pVTCL4
Purpose: (Empty Backbone) All-in-one subcellar localization vector. Construct containing EGFP tag and Golgi-targeted mCherry for co-localization study in plants.
Depositing lab: Guoli Song. Depositing organization: Institute of Cotton Research (ICR), CAAS. Publication: An all-in-one plant virus-based vector toolkit for streamlined gene silencing, overexpression, and genome editing. Hao Y, Yuan Z, Li Y, Zuo D, Cheng H, Wang Q, Zhang Y, Lv L, Liu J, Song G. Plant Commun. 2025 May 19:101379. doi: 10.1016/j.xplc.2025.101379. PubMed 40394900.
Backbone
  Vector backbone: pJRT.Agro.CLCrVA.008
  Backbone manufacturer: Tuttle et al Plant Methods. 2012 Aug 1;8(1):27. doi: 10.1186/1746-4811-8-27.
  Vector type: Plant Expression
Growth in bacteria
  Bacterial resistance: Kanamycin, 50 μg/mL
  Growth temperature: 37°C
  Growth strain: DH5alpha
  Copy number: High Copy
Gene/Insert
  Gene/Insert name: None
Terms and licenses: Academic/Nonprofit Terms; Industry Terms: Not Available to Industry
How to cite: pVTCL4 was a gift from Guoli Song (Addgene plasmid # 234922 ; http://n2t.net/addgene:234922 ; RRID:Addgene_234922)
